>Addgene plasmid #58392 | pCMV-HA-mIFITM3-C105A | addgene partial sequence | sequence record 95770 | pcDL-F 5'-GTTGCCTTTACTTCTAGGCCT-3'
CGCGGGCCCACCATGTACCCATACGATGTTCCAGATTACGCTCTTATGGCCATGGAGGCCCGAATTCCCA
TGAACCACACTTCTCAAGCCTTCATCACCGCTGCCAGTGGAGGACAGCCCCCAAACTACGAAAGAATCAA
GGAAGAATATGAGGTGGCTGAGATGGGGGCACCGCACGGATCGGCTTCTGTCAGAACTACTGTGATCAAC
ATGCCCAGAGAGGTGTCGGTGCCTGACCATGTGGTCTGGTCCCTGTTCAATACACTCTTCATGAACTTCT
GCTGCCTGGGCTTCATAGCCTATGCCTACTCCGTGAAGTCTAGGGATCGGAAGATGGTGGGTGATGTGAC
TGGAGCCCAGGCCTACGCCTCCACTGCTAAGGCACTGAACATCAGCACCTTGGTCCTCAGCATCCTGATG
GTTGTTATCACCATTGTTAGTGTCATCATCATTGTTCTTAACGCTCAAAACCTTCACACTTAAGTCGACC
GAGATCTCTCGAGGTACCGCGGCCGCGGGGATCCAGACATGATAAGATACATTGATGAGTTTGGACAAAC
CACAACTAGAATGCAGTGAAAAAAATGCTTTATTTGTGAAATTTGTGATGCTATTGCTTTATTTGTAACC
ATTATAAGCTGCAATAAACAAGTTAACAACAACAATTGCATTCATTTTATGTTTCAGGTTCAGGGGGAGG
TGTGGGAGGTTTTTTCGGATCCTCTAGAGTCGATCTGCAGGCATGCTAGCTTGGCGTAATCATGGTCATA
GCTGTTTCCTGTGTGAAATTGTTATCCGCTCACAATTCCACACAACATACGAGCCGGAAGCATAA
