>Addgene plasmid #58392 | pCMV-HA-mIFITM3-C105A | addgene partial sequence | sequence record 95771 | EBV-rev 5'-GTGGTTTGTCCAAACTCATC-3'
TGTCTGGATCCCCGCGGCCGCGGTACCTCGAGAGATCTCGGTCGACTTAAGTGTGAAGGTTTTGAGCGTT
AAGAACAATGATGATGACACTAACAATGGTGATAACAACCATCAGGATGCTGAGGACCAAGGTGCTGATG
TTCAGTGCCTTAGCAGTGGAGGCGTAGGCCTGGGCTCCAGTCACATCACCCACCATCTTCCGATCCCTAG
ACTTCACGGAGTAGGCATAGGCTATGAAGCCCAGGCAGCAGAAGTTCATGAAGAGTGTATTGAACAGGGA
CCAGACCACATGGTCAGGCACCGACACCTCTCTGGGCATGTTGATCACAGTAGTTCTGACAGAAGCCGAT
CCGTGCGGTGCCCCCATCTCAGCCACCTCATATTCTTCCTTGATTCTTTCGTAGTTTGGGGGCTGTCCTC
CACTGGCAGCGGTGATGAAGGCTTGAGAAGTGTGGTTCATGGGAATTCGGGCCTCCATGGCCATAAGAGC
GTAATCTGGAACATCGTATGGGTACATGGTGGGCCCGCGGGTACAATTCCGCAGCTTTTAGAGCAGAAGT
AACACTTCCGTACAGGCCTAGAAGTAAAGGCAACATCCACTGAGGAGCAGTTCTTTGATTTGCACCACCA
CCGGATCCGGGACCTGAAATAAAAGACAAAAAGACTAAACTTACCAGTTAACTTTCTGGTTTTTCAGTTC
CTCTAGTACCGGATCCTCTAGAGTCCGGAGGCTGGATCGGTCCCGGTGTCTTCTATGG
