[The description below was written by a language model from this plasmid's Addgene catalogue record.]
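Description:
pCMV-HA-mIFITM3-C105A is a mammalian expression plasmid built on the commercial pCMV-HA backbone (about 3.8 kb), giving a total construct of roughly 4.2 kb. It is maintained in E. coli as a high-copy plasmid under ampicillin selection. The record does not list a mammalian selection marker or provide a feature table, so details such as the bacterial origin and polyadenylation signal are not stated here. The plasmid is best regarded as a vector for transient expression following transfection.

The insert is the mouse Ifitm3 coding sequence, which encodes interferon-induced transmembrane protein 3, carrying a point mutation that replaces cysteine 105 with alanine. It was cloned between the EcoRI and SalI sites, both of which remain intact. This places it in frame behind the HA epitope supplied by the backbone, so the protein is produced with an N-terminal HA tag. Transcription is driven by the cytomegalovirus immediate-early promoter, which gives strong constitutive expression in most mammalian cell lines. The HA tag allows detection or immunoprecipitation with anti-HA antibodies without needing an IFITM3-specific reagent.

The associated work concerns S-palmitoylation of IFITM3 and the dependence of its antiviral activity on this lipid modification. In that context, the C105A substitution removes a single cysteine that is a candidate acylation site. The construct is therefore suited to comparisons with wild-type or other cysteine-mutant versions of the protein. Such comparisons can assess how loss of this residue affects palmitoylation, membrane behaviour or localisation, and restriction of viral infection in transfected cells.
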