Addgene plasmid #58392: pCMV-HA-mIFITM3-C105A
Purpose: Expressed murine IFITM3-C105A with an N-terminal HA tag in mammalian cells
Depositing lab: Howard Hang & Jacob Yount. Depositing organization: Rockefeller University. Publication: Palmitoylome profiling reveals S-palmitoylation-dependent antiviral activity of IFITM3. Yount JS, Moltedo B, Yang YY, Charron G, Moran TM, Lopez CB, Hang HC. Nat Chem Biol. 2010 Aug;6(8):610-4. doi: 10.1038/nchembio.405. Epub 2010 Jul 4. PubMed 20601941.
Backbone
  Vector backbone: pCMV-HA
  Backbone manufacturer: clontech
  Backbone size w/o insert (bp): 3800
  Total vector size (bp): 4211
  Vector type: Mammalian Expression
Growth in bacteria
  Bacterial resistance: Ampicillin, 100 μg/mL
  Growth temperature: 37°C
  Growth strain: DH5alpha
  Copy number: High Copy
Gene/Insert
  Gene/Insert name: IFITM3
  Species: M. musculus (mouse)
  Mutation: Cysteine 105 to Alanine
  Entrez Gene: Ifitm3 (a.k.a. 1110004C05Rik, Cd225, Cdw217, DSPA2b, Fgls, IP15, mil-1)
  Promoter: CMV IE
  Tag / fusion protein: HA (N terminal on backbone)
  Cloning method: Restriction Enzyme; 5′ cloning site EcoRI (not destroyed); 3′ cloning site SalI (not destroyed)
  Sequencing primers: 5′ GATCCGGTACTAGAGGAACTGAAAAAC
Terms and licenses: Academic/Nonprofit Terms; Industry Terms: Not Available to Industry
How to cite: pCMV-HA-mIFITM3-C105A was a gift from Howard Hang & Jacob Yount (Addgene plasmid # 58392 ; http://n2t.net/addgene:58392 ; RRID:Addgene_58392)
